>Addgene plasmid #59240 | pLV-Enh eGFP Reporter-muKC2-X16 | depositor partial sequence | sequence record 93524 | pLV-Enh eGFP Reporter-muKC2-X16 sequence 277 bps
TNATTCCCTCTTAATTTACTATGTCTGCTCACTTTTGACTGATAGTGACCTGTTCTTGCAACAAATTGAT
GAGCAATGCTCTTTTATAATGCCAACTTTGTACAAAAAAGCAGGCTCTTTGCGGTAGGTGGCGATCTCCA
TGTCCAAGCCAACTTTAGGCTCATGAGCACCTGTTCTTCACGCAGCATCCTGCCCACCTCCTCCTTGGCC
TGGTGCAAGTTACCTTCCTGCTCATCCAGCCTGCCCCGGCCCTCCTTGTGGGCTAAGCAATATTCCA
