>Addgene plasmid #59240 | pLV-Enh eGFP Reporter-muKC2-X16 | addgene partial sequence | sequence record 95601 | pRRL5primeMCS-F 5'-tgaacggatctcgacggtat-3'
GAATAGTAGACATAATAGCAACAGACATACAAACTAAAGAATTACAAAAACAAATTACAAAAATTCAAAA
TTTTATCGATCACGAGACTAGCCTCGAGAAGCTTGATATCGAATTCCATCACAAGTTTGTACAAAAAAGC
AGGCTTTTTGCGGTAGGTGGCGATCTCCATGTCCAGGGCCAACTTTAGGCTCATGAGCTCCTGATATTCA
CGCAGCATCCTGGCCAGCTCCTCCTTGGCCTGGTGCAGGGCACCCTCCAGCTCATCCAGCTTGGCCCGGG
CATCCTTGAGGGCACTGTCACCTCGCTGCTCGGCATCAGCGATGGCTGTCTCTAGGTTAGAAGCCTAAAC
CCAGCTTTCTTGTACAAAGTGGTGATGCCCGGGGGATCCCCGGGTACCGAGCTCCAGGAACATCCAAACT
GAGCAGCCGGGGTCCCCCCCACCCCCCACCCCGCCCCTCCCGGCAACTTTGAGCCTGTGCTGGGACAGAG
CCTCTAGTTCCTAAATTAGTCCATGAGGTCA
