>Addgene plasmid #59240 | pLV-Enh eGFP Reporter-muKC2-X16 | addgene partial sequence | sequence record 95603 | EGFP-N 5'-CGTCGCCGTCCAGCTCGACCAG-3'
GGCGACCGGTGCGCTCCGCGGCGTGGATGCTCCGGGGAAAGTTGCGCTCCGCGGCAGGGATGCTCCTGGG
AAGGTTGCGCTCCGCGGCAGGGATGCTCTGGGGAAGGCTGGTCCTGGCCGAGGATCGGGAACGCGCCGCT
CGCTCTGCTTCTCTTGTCTTCGCTTGTCTCTGGATGGAACCAGATTTGGTTCTGAGTAGCTGTCAGCGTC
TGGTGACCTGCTCGCCGCCCTGCGCCTTTAAGGAGTCTTCACCGGCCCCGCCCACTCTCCGCTGGGCCAA
TCAGCGAGCCGGAGGAGGCCTTGGGGCCAGGAATCTTCCAGCAGTTTCGCGTCTGGTGGAGCTTCCCCGC
CTCCCTTGAGTAATCGGAGTTGTGGGTTCCGCCCTTGTCCAGAACTCTCCAGAGGTTTCTGGGGTTCACT
GGAGAGTACGGATTCCTGAGGGGGAGGGTGTGGGGAAGTGCTGGTGCTACTAGTGACACTGTTGCTATGG
CGACGCATTACTAAGGCCTGTGTGGAATGGACAAGAAAGAT
