[The description below was written by a language model from this plasmid's Addgene catalogue record.]
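Description:
pLV-Enh eGFP Reporter-muKC2-X16 is a lentiviral enhancer-reporter plasmid of about 8.2 kb, built on the Brachyury-eGFP lentiviral backbone. In the parent reporter vector the original Brachyury promoter was removed and replaced with the minimal mouse Hsp68 promoter, a weak basal promoter that gives little expression by itself and is widely used to read out the activity of candidate cis-regulatory elements placed next to it. The plasmid is maintained in bacteria at high copy under ampicillin selection, and a recombination-deficient strain is listed for propagation, as is usual for lentiviral vectors with repeated LTR sequences. No feature table is provided, so the specific lentiviral elements, the origin of replication and any mammalian selection marker are not stated in the record.

The insert is a 261 bp mouse genomic fragment designated krt71-ex7, corresponding to a region of chromosome 15 within the keratin type II gene cluster. It was identified as an enhancer that lies in exonic sequence. The fragment was introduced by Gateway recombination, and the depositor notes that the final plasmid therefore carries attB sites flanking the insert rather than the attR sites suggested by the map. If the fragment has enhancer activity in a given cell, it should boost transcription from the Hsp68 minimal promoter and produce eGFP fluorescence. Lentiviral delivery allows the reporter to be introduced into a range of cell types, and the stated use is to compare the activity of this enhancer between them.
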