Addgene plasmid #59240: pLV-Enh eGFP Reporter-muKC2-X16
Purpose: Lentiviral GFP reporter for testing enhancer activity in different cell types. Insert is an enhancer identified in the exonic region of the keratin type II cluster.
Depositing lab: Benjamin Yu. Depositing organization: University of California, San Diego (UCSD).
Backbone
  Vector backbone: Brachyury-eGFP
  Backbone size w/o insert (bp): 7967
  Total vector size (bp): 8228
  Modifications to backbone: Original vector is Brachyury-eGFP (Kita-Matsuo et al. 2009) with the Brachyury promoter cloned out and replaced with the minimal Hsp68 promoter from the Hsp68-lacZ-Gateway plasmid (Pennacchio et al. 2006)
  Vector type: Lentiviral
Growth in bacteria
  Bacterial resistance: Ampicillin, 100 μg/mL
  Growth temperature: 37°C
  Growth strain: Stbl3
  Copy number: High Copy
Gene/Insert
  Gene/Insert name: krt71-ex7 (alt name: mm9 chr15:101566971-101567231)
  Species: M. musculus (mouse)
  Insert size (bp): 261
  Promoter: Mu Hsp68 minimal promoter
  Cloning method: Gateway Cloning
  Sequencing primers: 5′ TTGCGGTAGGTGGCGAT; 3′ TAGGCTTCTAACCTAGAGACAGCC
Terms and licenses: Academic/Nonprofit Terms; Industry Terms: Not Available to Industry
Depositor comments: Please note that the final plasmid sequence is post-Gateway recombination. The plasmid contains attB sites (not attR sites as the map implies).
How to cite: pLV-Enh eGFP Reporter-muKC2-X16 was a gift from Benjamin Yu (Addgene plasmid # 59240 ; http://n2t.net/addgene:59240 ; RRID:Addgene_59240)
